>Addgene plasmid #174486 | pSNRW-Z3-Nluc | addgene full sequence | sequence record 345289 | Addgene NGS Result
ATTCACCACCCTGAATTGACTCTCTTCCGGGCGCTATCATGCCATACCGCGAAAGGTTTTGCGCCATTCG
ATGGTGTCCGGGATCTCGACGCTCTCCCTTATGCGACTCCTGCATTAGGAAGCAGCCCAGTAGTAGGTTG
AGGCCGTTGAGCACCGCCGCCGCAAGGAATGGTGCATGCAAGGAGATGGCGCCCAACAGTCCCCCGGCCA
CGGGGCCTGCCACCATACCCACGCCGAAACAAGCGCTCATGAGCCCGAAGTGGCGAGCCCGATCTTCCCC
ATCGGTGATGTCGGCGATATAGGCGCCAGCAACCGCACCTGTGGCGCCGGTGATGCCGGCCACGATGCGT
CCGGCGTAGAGGATCGAGATCTCGATCCCGCGAAATTAATACGACTCACTATAGGGGAATTGTGAGCGGA
TAACAATTCCCCTCTAGAAATAATTTTGTTTAACTTTAAGAAGGAGATATACCATGGGCAGCAGCCATCA
TCATCATCATCACAGCAGCGGCCTGGTGCCGCGCGGCAGCCATATGGTCGATAACAAATTCAACAAAGAA
CAACAAAACGCGTTCTATGAGATCTTACATTTACCTAACTTAAACGAAGAACAACGAAACGCCTTCATCC
AAAGTTTAAAAGATGACCCAAGCCAAAGCGCTAACCTTTTAGCAGAAGCTAAAAAGCTAAATGATGCTCA
AGCACCGAAAGTCGATAACAAATTCAACAAAGAACAACAAAACGCGTTCTATGAGATCTTACATTTACCT
AACTTAAACGAAGAACAACGAAACGCCTTCATCCAAAGTTTAAAAGATGACCCAAGCCAAAGCGCTAACC
TTTTAGCAGAAGCTAAAAAGCTAAATGATGCTCAAGCACCGAAAGTCGATAACAAATTCAACAAAGAACA
ACAAAACGCGTTCTATGAGATCTTACATTTACCTAACTTAAACGAAGAACAACGAAACGCCTTCATCCAA
AGTTTAAAAGATGACCCAAGCCAAAGCGCTAACCTTTTAGCAGAAGCTAAAAAGCTAAATGATGCTCAAG
CACCGAAAGTCGACTTACAAGCTGGCATGGTTTTCACCCTGGAAGACTTCGTTGGTGATTGGCGTCAGAC
CGCAGGTTACAATCTGGATCAGGTCCTGGAACAGGGCGGTGTATCTAGCCTGTTCCAGAACCTGGGTGTT
AGCGTCACCCCGATCCAGCGTATCGTACTGAGCGGTGAAAACGGCCTGAAAATCGACATCCATGTTATCA
TCCCGTACGAGGGTCTGTCTGGTGACCAGATGGGTCAGATCGAAAAGATTTTCAAAGTAGTGTATCCGGT
TGATGATCACCATTTCAAAGTTATCCTGCACTACGGCACCCTGGTAATCGACGGTGTGACCCCTAACATG
ATTGACTACTTCGGTCGTCCTTACGAAGGCATCGCAGTTTTCGATGGCAAGAAAATCACCGTAACCGGTA
CCCTGTGGAACGGCAACAAAATTATCGACGAGCGCCTGATCAATCCGGACGGCTCTCTGCTGTTCCGTGT
CACTATCAACGGCGTTACTGGCTGGCGTCTGTGCGAGCGTATCCTGGCGTAACTCGAGCACCACCACCAC
CACCACTGAGATCCGGCTGCTAACAAAGCCCGAAAGGAAGCTGAGTTGGCTGCTGCCACCGCTGAGCAAT
AACTAGCATAACCCCTTGGGGCCTCTAAACGGGTCTTGAGGGGTTTTTTGCTGAAAGGAGGAACTATATC
CGGATTGGCGAATGGG
[124 nt withheld, positions 1767-1890]
C
[91 nt withheld, positions 1892-1982]
A
[49 nt withheld, positions 1984-2032]
CCTTTGACGTTGGAGTCCACGTTCTTT
[37 nt withheld, positions 2060-2096]
ACCCTATCTCGGTCTATTCTTTTGATTTATAAGGGATTTTGCCGATTTCGGCCTATTGGTTAAAAAATGA
GCTGATTTAACAAAAATTTAACGCGAATTTTAACAAAATATTAACGCTTACAATTTAGGTGGCACTTTTC
GGGGAAATGTGCGCGGAACCCCTATTTGTTTATTTTTCTAAATACATTCAAATATGTATCCGCTCATGAA
TTAATTCTTAGAAAAACTCATCGAGCATCAAATGAAACTGCAATTTATTCATATCAGGATTATCAATACC
ATATTTTTGAAAAAGCCGTTTCTGTAATGAAGGAGAAAACTCACCGAGGCAGTTCCATAGGATGGCAAGA
TCCTGGTATCGGTCTGCGATTCCGACTCGTCCAACATCAATACAACCTATTAATTTCCCCTCGTCAAAAA
TAAGGTTATCAAGTGAGAAATCACCATGAGTGACGACTGAATCCGGTGAGAATGGCAAAAGTTTATGCAT
TTCTTTCCAGACTTGTTCAACAGGCCAGCCATTACGCTCGTCATCAAAATCACTCGCATCAACCAAACCG
TTATTCATTCGTGATTGCGCCTGAGCGAGACGAAATACGCGATCGCTGTTAAAAGGACAATTACAAACAG
GAATCGAATGCAACCGGCGCAGGAACACTGCCAGCGCATCAACAATATTTTCACCTGAATCAGGATATTC
TTCTAATACCTGGAATGCTGTTTTCCCGGGGATCGCAGTGGTGAGTAACCATGCATCATCAGGAGTACGG
ATAAAATGCTTGATGGTCGGAAGAGGCATAAATTCCGTCAGCCAGTTTAGTCTGACCATCTCATCTGTAA
CATCATTGGCAACGCTACCTTTGCCATGTTTCAGAAACAACTCTGGCGCATCGGGCTTCCCATACAATCG
ATAGATTGTCGCACCTGATTGCCCGACATTATCGCGAGCCCATTTATACCCATATAAATCAGCATCCATG
TTGGAATTTAATCGCGGCCTAGAGCAAGACGTTTCCCGTTGAATATGGCTCATAACACCCCTTGTATTAC
TGTTTATGTAAGCAGACAGTTTTATTGTTCATGACCAAAATCCCTTAACGTGAGTTTTCGTTCCACTGAG
CGTCAGACCCCGTAGAAAAGATCAAAGGATCTTCTTGAGATCCTTTTTTTCTGCGCGTAATCTGCTGCTT
GCAAACAAAAAAACCACCGCTACCAGCGGTGGTTTGTTTGCCGGATCAAGAGCTACCAACTCTTTTTCCG
AAGGTAACTGGCTTCAGCAGAGCGCAGATACCAAATACTGTCCTTCTAGTGTAGCCGTAGTTAGGCCACC
ACTTCAAGAACTCTGTAGCACCGCCTACATACCTCGCTCTGCTAATCCTGTTACCAGTGGCTGCTGCCAG
TGGCGATAAGTCGTGTCTTACCGGGTTGGACTCAAGACGATAGTTACCGGATAAGGCGCAGCGGTCGGGC
TGAACGGGGGGTTCGTGCACACAGCCCAGCTTGGAGCGAACGACCTACACCGAACTGAGATACCTACAGC
GTGAGCTATGAGAAAGCGCCACGCTTCCCGAAGGGAGAAAGGCGGACAGGTATCCGGTAAGCGGCAGGGT
CGGAACAGGAGAGCGCACGAGGGAGCTTCCAGGGGGAAACGCCTGGTATCTTTATAGTCCTGTCGGGTTT
CGCCACCTCTGACTTGAGCGTCGATTTTTGTGATGCTCGTCAGGGGGGCGGAGCCTATGGAAAAACGCCA
GCAACGCGGCCTTTTTACGGTTCCTGGCCTTTTGCTGGCCTTTTGCTCACATGTTCTTTCCTGCGTTATC
CCCTGATTCTGTGGATAACCGTATTACCGCCTTTGAGTGAGCTGATACCGCTCGCCGCAGCCGAACGACC
GAGCGCAGCGAGTCAGTGAGCGAGGAAGCGGAAGAGCGCCTGATGCGGTATTTTCTCCTTACGCATCTGT
GCGGTATTTCACACCGCAATGGTGCACTCTCAGTACAATCTGCTCTGATGCCGCATAGTTAAGCCAGTAT
ACACTCCGCTATCGCTACGTGACTGGGTCATGGCTGCGCCCCGACACCCGCCAACACCCGCTGACGCGCC
CTGACGGGCTTGTCTGCTCCCGGCATCCGCTTACAGACAAGCTGTGACCGTCTCCGGGAGCTGCATGTGT
CAGAGGTTTTCACCGTCATCACCGAAACGCGCGAGGCAGCTGCGGTAAAGCTCATCAGCGTGGTCGTGAA
GCGATTCACAGATGTCTGCCTGTTCATCCGCGTCCAGCTCGTTGAGTTTCTCCAGAAGCGTTAATGTCTG
GCTTCTGATAAAGCGGGCCATGTTAAGGGCGGTTTTTTCCTGTTTGGTCACTGATGCCTCCGTGTAAGGG
GGATTTCTGTTCATGGGGGTAATGATACCGATGAAACGAGAGAGGATGCTCACGATACGGGTTACTGATG
ATGAACATGCCCGGTTACTGGAACGTTGTGAGGGTAAACAACTGGCGGTATGGATGCGGCGGGACCAGAG
AAAAATCACTCAGGGTCAATGCCAGCGCTTCGTTAATACAGATGTAGGTGTTCCACAGGGTAGCCAGCAG
CATCCTGCGATGCAGATCCGGAACATAATGGTGCAGGGCGCTGACTTCCGCGTTTCCAGACTTTACGAAA
CACGGAAACCGAAGACCATTCATGTTGTTGCTCAGGTCGCAGACGTTTTGCAGCAGCAGTCGCTTCACGT
TCGCTCGCGTATCGGTGATTCATTCTGCTAACCAGTAAGGCAACCCCGCCAGCCTAGCCGGGTCCTCAAC
GACAGGAGCACGATCATGCGCACCCGTGGGGCCGCCATGCCGGCGATAATGGCCTGCTTCTCGCCGAAAC
GTTTGGTGGCGGGACCAGTGACGAAGGCTTGAGCGAGGGCGTGCAAGATTCCGAATACCGCAAGCGACAG
GCCGATCATCGTCGCGCTCCAGCGAAAGCGGTCCTCGCCGAAAATGACCCAGAGCGCTGCCGGCACCTGT
CCTACGAGTTGCATGATAAAGAAGACAGTCATAAGTGCGGCGACGATAGTCATGCCCCGCGCCCACCGGA
AGGAGCTGACTGGGTTGAAGGCTCTCAAGGGCATCGGTCGAGATCCCGGTGCCTAATGAGTGAGCTAACT
TACATTAATTGCGTTGCGCTCACTGCCCGCTTTCCAGTCGGGAAACCTGTCGTGCCAGCTGCATTAATGA
ATCGGCCAACGCGCGGGGAGAGGCGGTTTGCGTATTGGGCGCCAGGGTGGTTTTTCTTTTCACCAGTGAG
ACGGGCAACAGCTGATTGCCCTTCACCGCCTGGCCCTGAGAGAGTTGCAGCAAGCGGTCCACGCTGGTTT
GCCCCAGCAGGCGAAAATCCTGTTTGATGGTGGTTAACGGCGGGATATAACATGAGCTGTCTTCGGTATC
GTCGTATCCCACTACCGAGATATCCGCACCAACGCGCAGCCCGGACTCGGTAATGGCGCGCATTGCGCCC
AGCGCCATCTGATCGTTGGCAACCAGCATCGCAGTGGGAACGATGCCCTCATTCAGCATTTGCATGGTTT
GTTGAAAACCGGACATGGCACTCCAGTCGCCTTCCCGTTCCGCTATCGGCTGAATTTGATTGCGAGTGAG
ATATTTATGCCAGCCAGCCAGACGCAGACGCGCCGAGACAGAACTTAATGGGCCCGCTAACAGCGCGATT
TGCTGGTGACCCAATGCGACCAGATGCTCCACGCCCAGTCGCGTACCGTCTTCATGGGAGAAAATAATAC
TGTTGATGGGTGTCTGGTCAGAGACATCAAGAAATAACGCCGGAACATTAGTGCAGGCAGCTTCCACAGC
AATGGCATCCTGGTCATCCAGCGGATAGTTAATGATCAGCCCACTGACGCGTTGCGCGAGAAGATTGTGC
ACCGCCGCTTTACAGGCTTCGACGCCGCTTCGTTCTACCATCGACACCACCACGCTGGCACCCAGTTGAT
CGGCGCGAGATTTAATCGCCGCGACAATTTGCGACGGCGCGTGCAGGGCCAGACTGGAGGTGGCAACGCC
AATCAGCAACGACTGTTTGCCCGCCAGTTGTTGTGCCACGCGGTTGGGAATGTAATTCAGCTCCGCCATC
GCCGCTTCCACTTTTTCCCGCGTTTTCGCAGAAACGTGGCTGGCCTGGTTCACCACGCGGGAAACGGTCT
GATAAGAGACACCGGCATACTCTGCGACATCGTATAACGTTACTGGTTTCAC
Features (pLannotate 1.2.2; 24 found; start..end, strand, type, name):
      1..78      -  promoter       lacI promoter: lacI
     86..365     -  CDS            TcR (fragment): tetracycline efflux protein; tet; confers resistance to tetracycline
    387..405     +  promoter       T7 promoter: promoter for bacteriophage T7 RNA polymerase
    406..430     +  protein_bind   lac operator: The lac repressor binds to the lac operator to inhibit transcription in E. coli. This inhibition can be relieved by adding lactose or isopropyl-β-D-thiogalactopyranoside (IPTG). lac repressor encoded by lacI
    445..467     +  RBS            RBS: efficient ribosome binding site from bacteriophage T7 gene 10 (Olins and Rangwala, 1989)
    486..502     +  CDS            capTEV™ (fragment): composite tag for in vivo biotinylation, TEV protease cleavage, and 6xHis tagging
    513..530     +  CDS            thrombin site: thrombin recognition and cleavage site
    543..710     +  CDS            ProtA: IgG-binding unit of Staphylococcus aureus protein A
    717..884     +  CDS            ProtA: IgG-binding unit of Staphylococcus aureus protein A
    891..1058    +  CDS            ProtA: IgG-binding unit of Staphylococcus aureus protein A
   1068..1589    +  CDS            LUCI_OPLGR (fragment): Experimental evidence at protein level: Swiss-Prot protein existence level 1. Catalytic subunit of oplophorus-luciferin 2-monooxygenase. Oxidoreductase that converts coelenterazine (the oplophorus luciferin) to coelenteramide under emission of blue light with a maximum at 454 nm. Is also active with bisdeoxycoelenterazine. From Oplophorus gracilirostris (Luminous shrimp).
   1599..1616    +  CDS            9xHis (fragment): 9xHis affinity tag
   1626..1675    +  CDS            SET1 (fragment): solubility-enhancement tag derived from T7 phage gene 10B
   1683..1730    +  terminator     T7 terminator: transcription terminator for bacteriophage T7 RNA polymerase
   1767..2195    +  rep_origin     f1 ori (sequence partly withheld): f1 bacteriophage origin of replication; arrow indicates direction of (+) strand synthesis
   2248..2305    +  promoter       AmpR promoter (fragment): bla
   2314..3129    -  CDS            KanR: aminoglycoside phosphotransferase; aph(3')-Ia; confers resistance to kanamycin in bacteria or G418 (Geneticin®) in eukaryotes
   3251..3839    +  rep_origin     ori: high-copy-number ColE1/pMB1/pBR322/pUC origin of replication
   4025..4164    -  misc_feature   bom: basis of mobility region from pBR322
   4266..4457    -  CDS            rop: Rop protein, which maintains plasmids at low copy number; rop
   4474..4854    +  CDS            YPB1_ECOLX: Protein predicted: Swiss-Prot protein existence level 4. From Escherichia coli.
   4926..5217    -  CDS            TcR (fragment): tetracycline efflux protein; tet; confers resistance to tetracycline
   5232..5253    -  protein_bind   CAP binding site: CAP binding activates transcription in the presence of cAMP. E. coli catabolite activator protein
   5266..6348    -  CDS            lacI: lac repressor; lacI; The lac repressor binds to the lac operator to inhibit transcription in E. coli. This inhibition can be relieved by adding lactose or isopropyl-β-D-thiogalactopyranoside (IPTG).
