[The description below was written by a language model from this plasmid's Addgene catalogue record and pLannotate feature annotations shown in this document.]
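Description:
pSNRW-Z3-Nluc is a bacterial expression plasmid built on the pET28a backbone (about 6.35 kb in total) that encodes a fusion of three tandem Z domains, the IgG-Fc-binding unit derived from Staphylococcus aureus protein A, with the bioluminescent reporter Nanoluciferase, an engineered derivative of the Oplophorus gracilirostris luciferase catalytic subunit. It is maintained in E. coli through a ColE1/pBR322-type origin accompanied by the bom region and the rop gene, which restrains copy number, and it is selected with kanamycin through an aminoglycoside phosphotransferase gene. An f1 origin is also present. The short tetracycline-resistance fragments in the annotation are non-functional backbone remnants.

The roughly 1.07 kb insert, introduced by Gibson assembly, sits under the T7lac promoter: a T7 promoter followed by a lac operator and the T7 gene 10 ribosome binding site, with a T7 terminator downstream. The plasmid carries its own lacI, so transcription stays repressed until induction with IPTG in a host that supplies T7 RNA polymerase. The open reading frame begins with the vector's N-terminal 6xHis tag and thrombin cleavage site, then runs through the three protein A repeats into the luciferase. The feature table also shows a His-tag sequence just downstream of the luciferase. The catalogue lists only the N-terminal tag, so it is unclear from the record whether this C-terminal tag is translated.

The purified protein binds immunoglobulin G through its Fc region and emits light when given luciferase substrate. According to the associated publication title, this makes it a general, sensitive detection reagent for IgG.
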