Addgene plasmid #174486: pSNRW-Z3-Nluc
Purpose: Recombinant fusion protein gene combining IgG-Fc binding domain Z (3 repeats) of Staphylococcal Protein A and bioluminescence reporter Nanoluciferase in pET28a bacterial expression plasmid.
Depositing lab: Richard C. Willson. Depositing organization: University of Houston. Publication: Protein A-nanoluciferase fusion protein for generalized, sensitive detection of immunoglobulin G. Nandy S, Crum M, Wasden K, Strych U, Goyal A, Maranholkar V, Mo W, Vu B, Kourentzi K, Willson RC. Anal Biochem. 2022 Oct 18:114929. doi: 10.1016/j.ab.2022.114929. PubMed 36270332.
Backbone
  Vector backbone: pET28a
  Backbone size w/o insert (bp): 5292
  Total vector size (bp): 6352
  Vector type: Bacterial Expression
Growth in bacteria
  Bacterial resistance: Kanamycin, 50 μg/mL
  Growth temperature: 37°C
  Growth strain: DH5alpha
  Copy number: Unknown
Gene/Insert
  Gene/Insert name: Z3-Nluc
  Species: Staphylococcus aureus, Oplophorus gracilirostris
  Insert size (bp): 1065
  GenBank ID: AFI79290.1 41071997
  Promoter: T7lac promoter
  Tag / fusion protein: 6x Histidine tag (N terminal on insert)
  Cloning method: Gibson Cloning
  Sequencing primers: 5′ CGCGGCAGCCATATG; 3′ GTGGTGGTGGTGGTGC
Terms and licenses: Academic/Nonprofit Terms; Industry Terms: Not Available to Industry
How to cite: pSNRW-Z3-Nluc was a gift from Richard C. Willson (Addgene plasmid # 174486 ; http://n2t.net/addgene:174486 ; RRID:Addgene_174486)
