>Addgene plasmid #174486 | pSNRW-Z3-Nluc | depositor partial sequence | sequence record 338482 | Sequence of the insert (3 Repeats of IgG binding Z domain protein gene and Nanoluciferase gene)
TAATACGACTCACTATAGGGGAATTGTGAGCGGATAACAATTCCCCTCTAGAAATAATTTTGTTTAACTT
TAAGAAGGAGATATACCATGGGCAGCAGCCATCATCATCATCATCACAGCAGCGGCCTGGTGCCGCGCGG
CAGCCATATGGTCGATAACAAATTCAACAAAGAACAACAAAACGCGTTCTATGAGATCTTACATTTACCT
AACTTAAACGAAGAACAACGAAACGCCTTCATCCAAAGTTTAAAAGATGACCCAAGCCAAAGCGCTAACC
TTTTAGCAGAAGCTAAAAAGCTAAATGATGCTCAAGCACCGAAAGTCGATAACAAATTCAACAAAGAACA
ACAAAACGCGTTCTATGAGATCTTACATTTACCTAACTTAAACGAAGAACAACGAAACGCCTTCATCCAA
AGTTTAAAAGATGACCCAAGCCAAAGCGCTAACCTTTTAGCAGAAGCTAAAAAGCTAAATGATGCTCAAG
CACCGAAAGTCGATAACAAATTCAACAAAGAACAACAAAACGCGTTCTATGAGATCTTACATTTACCTAA
CTTAAACGAAGAACAACGAAACGCCTTCATCCAAAGTTTAAAAGATGACCCAAGCCAAAGCGCTAACCTT
TTAGCAGAAGCTAAAAAGCTAAATGATGCTCAAGCACCGAAAGTCGACTTACAAGCTGGCATGGTTTTCA
CCCTGGAAGACTTCGTTGGTGATTGGCGTCAGACCGCAGGTTACAATCTGGATCAGGTCCTGGAACAGGG
CGGTGTATCTAGCCTGTTCCAGAACCTGGGTGTTAGCGTCACCCCGATCCAGCGTATCGTACTGAGCGGT
GAAAACGGCCTGAAAATCGACATCCATGTTATCATCCCGTACGAGGGTCTGTCTGGTGACCAGATGGGTC
AGATCGAAAAGATTTTCAAAGTAGTGTATCCGGTTGATGATCACCATTTCAAAGTTATCCTGCACTACGG
CACCCTGGTAATCGACGGTGTGACCCCTAACATGATTGACTACTTCGGTCGTCCTTACGAAGGCATCGCA
GTTTTCGATGGCAAGAAAATCACCGTAACCGGTACCCTGTGGAACGGCAACAAAATTATCGACGAGCGCC
TGATCAATCCGGACGGCTCTCTGCTGTTCCGTGTCACTATCAACGGCGTTACTGGCTGGCGTCTGTGCGA
GCGTATCCTGGCGTAACTCGAGCACCACCACCACCACCACTGAGATCCGGCTGCTAACAAAGCCCGAAAG
GAAGCTGAGTTGGCTGCTGCCACCGCTGAGCAATAACTAGC
